Addgene plasmid #233090: PX458-eBFP2-sgRNA_CTCF_ZF1
Purpose: Expression vector for a sgRNA against the mouse CTCF ZF1 region and SpCas9-T2A-eBFP2.
Depositing lab: Danny Reinberg. Depositing organization: New York University. Publication: CTCF-RNA interactions orchestrate cell-specific chromatin loop organization. Lucero K, Han S, Huang P, Qiu X, Mazzoni EO, Reinberg D. bioRxiv, March 19, 2025 10.1101/2025.03.19.643339.
Backbone
  Vector backbone: PX458
  Backbone manufacturer: Fheng Zhang (Addgene #48138)
  Modifications to backbone: spCas9-T2A-eGFP was modified to spCas9-T2A-eBFP2
  Vector type: Mammalian Expression
Growth in bacteria
  Bacterial resistance: Ampicillin, 100 μg/mL
  Growth temperature: 37°C
  Growth strain: DH5alpha
  Copy number: Unknown
Gene/Insert
  Gene/Insert name: spCas9-T2A-eBFP2
  gRNA/shRNA sequence: TTTGCAGTTACACATGTCCC
  Entrez Gene: Ctcf
  Cloning method: Golden Gate
  Sequencing primers: 5′ GAGGGCCTATTTCCCATGATT
Terms and licenses: Academic/Nonprofit Terms; Industry Terms: Not Available to Industry
How to cite: PX458-eBFP2-sgRNA_CTCF_ZF1 was a gift from Danny Reinberg (Addgene plasmid # 233090 ; http://n2t.net/addgene:233090 ; RRID:Addgene_233090)
