[The description below was written by a language model from this plasmid's Addgene catalogue record and pLannotate feature annotations shown in this document.]
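Description:
PX458-eBFP2-sgRNA_CTCF_ZF1 is an all-in-one mammalian CRISPR/Cas9 expression plasmid of about 9.2 kb, derived from the PX458 backbone. The original SpCas9-T2A-eGFP cassette has been changed to SpCas9-T2A-eBFP2. It is propagated in E. coli through a high-copy ColE1/pUC-type origin and selected with ampicillin via the β-lactamase (AmpR) gene. An f1 phage origin is also present. A single AAV2 ITR and small bom and rop fragments are annotated downstream of the expression cassette. These appear to be backbone remnants rather than functional packaging elements.

The plasmid carries two transcription units. A human U6 RNA polymerase III promoter drives a single guide RNA. Its spacer was inserted by Golden Gate cloning upstream of the S. pyogenes gRNA scaffold and targets the region of the mouse Ctcf gene encoding zinc finger 1. Downstream, a hybrid CBh-type promoter (CMV enhancer, chicken β-actin promoter and a hybrid intron) expresses S. pyogenes Cas9 fused to a C-terminal nucleoplasmin nuclear localization signal. The annotation splits Cas9 into contiguous N- and C-terminal portions that together form the full coding sequence. According to the catalogue entry, a T2A self-cleaving peptide follows and links Cas9 to mammalian codon-optimized EBFP2, although T2A is not separately annotated in the feature table. The transcript ends at a bGH polyadenylation signal. Because Cas9 and EBFP2 come from one transcript as separate proteins, blue fluorescence marks transfected, Cas9-expressing cells, which allows them to be identified or sorted. The construct is intended for Cas9-mediated targeting of the CTCF ZF1 region in mouse cells, and the associated work concerns CTCF–RNA interactions and chromatin loop organization.
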