Features (pLannotate 1.2.2; 20 found; start..end, strand, type, name):
      1..241     +  promoter       U6 promoter: RNA polymerase III promoter for human U6 snRNA
    271..346     +  misc_RNA       gRNA scaffold: guide RNA scaffold for the Streptococcus pyogenes CRISPR/Cas9 system
    353..396     +  misc_RNA       gRNA scaffold (fragment): guide RNA scaffold for the Streptococcus pyogenes CRISPR/Cas9 system
    443..728     +  enhancer       CMV enhancer: human cytomegalovirus immediate early enhancer; contains an 18-bp deletion relative to the standard CMV enhancer
    730..844     +  promoter       chicken β-actin promoter (fragment): contains a 21-bp deletion relative to the standard chicken β-actin promoter
    831..957     +  promoter       chicken β-actin promoter (fragment): contains a 21-bp deletion relative to the standard chicken β-actin promoter
    958..1185    +  intron         hybrid intron: hybrid between chicken β-actin (CBA) and minute virus of mice (MMV) introns (Gray et al., 2011)
   1323..2924    +  CDS            Cas9(N): N-terminal portion of Streptococcus pyogenes Cas9 (Zetsche et al., 2015)
   2925..5423    +  CDS            Cas9(C): C-terminal portion of Streptococcus pyogenes Cas9 (Zetsche et al., 2015)
   5424..5471    +  CDS            nucleoplasmin NLS: bipartite nuclear localization signal from nucleoplasmin
   5541..6257    +  CDS            EBFP2: enhanced blue variant of GFP (Ai et al., 2007) mammalian codon-optimized
   6282..6393    +  polyA_signal   bGH poly(A) signal: bovine growth hormone polyadenylation signal
   6498..6638    +  repeat_region  AAV2 ITR: inverted terminal repeat of adeno-associated virus serotype 2 inverted
   6643..6694    -  misc_feature   bom (fragment): basis of mobility region from pBR322
   6713..7168    +  rep_origin     f1 ori (sequence partly withheld): f1 bacteriophage origin of replication; arrow indicates direction of (+) strand synthesis
   7169..7218    -  misc_feature   bom (fragment): basis of mobility region from pBR322
   7320..7355    -  CDS            rop (fragment): Rop protein, which maintains plasmids at low copy number; rop
   7450..7554    +  promoter       AmpR promoter: bla
   7555..8415    +  CDS            AmpR: β-lactamase; bla; confers resistance to ampicillin, carbenicillin, and related antibiotics
   8586..9174    +  rep_origin     ori: high-copy-number ColE1/pMB1/pBR322/pUC origin of replication
>Addgene plasmid #233090 | PX458-eBFP2-sgRNA_CTCF_ZF1 | addgene full sequence | sequence record 462136 | Addgene NGS Result
GAGGGCCTATTTCCCATGATTCCTTCATATTTGCATATACGATACAAGGCTGTTAGAGAGATAATTGGAA
TTAATTTGACTGTAAACACAAAGATATTAGTACAAAATACGTGACGTAGAAAGTAATAATTTCTTGGGTA
GTTTGCAGTTTTAAAATTATGTTTTAAAATGGACTATCATATGCTTACCGTAACTTGAAAGTATTTCGAT
TTCTTGGCTTTATATATCTTGTGGAAAGGACGAAACACCGTTTGCAGTTACACATGTCCCGTTTTAGAGC
TAGAAATAGCAAGTTAAAATAAGGCTAGTCCGTTATCAACTTGAAAAAGTGGCACCGAGTCGGTGCTTTT
TTGTTTTAGAGCTAGAAATAGCAAGTTAAAATAAGGCTAGTCCGTTTTTAGCGCGTGCGCCAATTCTGCA
GACAAATGGCTCTAGAGGTACCCGTTACATAACTTACGGTAAATGGCCCGCCTGGCTGACCGCCCAACGA
CCCCCGCCCATTGACGTCAATAGTAACGCCAATAGGGACTTTCCATTGACGTCAATGGGTGGAGTATTTA
CGGTAAACTGCCCACTTGGCAGTACATCAAGTGTATCATATGCCAAGTACGCCCCCTATTGACGTCAATG
ACGGTAAATGGCCCGCCTGGCATTGTGCCCAGTACATGACCTTATGGGACTTTCCTACTTGGCAGTACAT
CTACGTATTAGTCATCGCTATTACCATGGTCGAGGTGAGCCCCACGTTCTGCTTCACTCTCCCCATCTCC
CCCCCCTCCCCACCCCCAATTTTGTATTTATTTATTTTTTAATTATTTTGTGCAGCGATGGGGGCGGGGC
GGGGCGAGGCGGAGAGGTGCGGCGGCAGCCAATCAGAGCGGCGCGCTCCGAAAGTTTCCTTTTATGGCGA
GGCGGCGGCGGCGGCGGCCCTATAAAAAGCGAAGCGCGCGGCGGGCGGGAGTCGCTGCGCGCTGCCTTCG
CCCCGTGCCCCGCTCCGCCGCCGCCTCGCGCCGCCCGCCCCGGCTCTGACTGACCGCGTTACTCCCACAG
GTGAGCGGGCGGGACGGCCCTTCTCCTCCGGGCTGTAATTAGCTGAGCAAGAGGTAAGGGTTTAAGGGAT
GGTTGGTTGGTGGGGTATTAATGTTTAATTACCTGGAGCACCTGCCTGAAATCACTTTTTTTCAGGTTGG
ACCGGTGCCACCATGGACTATAAGGACCACGACGGAGACTACAAGGATCATGATATTGATTACAAAGACG
ATGACGATAAGATGGCCCCAAAGAAGAAGCGGAAGGTCGGTATCCACGGAGTCCCAGCAGCCGACAAGAA
GTACAGCATCGGCCTGGACATCGGCACCAACTCTGTGGGCTGGGCCGTGATCACCGACGAGTACAAGGTG
CCCAGCAAGAAATTCAAGGTGCTGGGCAACACCGACCGGCACAGCATCAAGAAGAACCTGATCGGAGCCC
TGCTGTTCGACAGCGGCGAAACAGCCGAGGCCACCCGGCTGAAGAGAACCGCCAGAAGAAGATACACCAG
ACGGAAGAACCGGATCTGCTATCTGCAAGAGATCTTCAGCAACGAGATGGCCAAGGTGGACGACAGCTTC
TTCCACAGACTGGAAGAGTCCTTCCTGGTGGAAGAGGATAAGAAGCACGAGCGGCACCCCATCTTCGGCA
ACATCGTGGACGAGGTGGCCTACCACGAGAAGTACCCCACCATCTACCACCTGAGAAAGAAACTGGTGGA
CAGCACCGACAAGGCCGACCTGCGGCTGATCTATCTGGCCCTGGCCCACATGATCAAGTTCCGGGGCCAC
TTCCTGATCGAGGGCGACCTGAACCCCGACAACAGCGACGTGGACAAGCTGTTCATCCAGCTGGTGCAGA
CCTACAACCAGCTGTTCGAGGAAAACCCCATCAACGCCAGCGGCGTGGACGCCAAGGCCATCCTGTCTGC
CAGACTGAGCAAGAGCAGACGGCTGGAAAATCTGATCGCCCAGCTGCCCGGCGAGAAGAAGAATGGCCTG
TTCGGAAACCTGATTGCCCTGAGCCTGGGCCTGACCCCCAACTTCAAGAGCAACTTCGACCTGGCCGAGG
ATGCCAAACTGCAGCTGAGCAAGGACACCTACGACGACGACCTGGACAACCTGCTGGCCCAGATCGGCGA
CCAGTACGCCGACCTGTTTCTGGCCGCCAAGAACCTGTCCGACGCCATCCTGCTGAGCGACATCCTGAGA
GTGAACACCGAGATCACCAAGGCCCCCCTGAGCGCCTCTATGATCAAGAGATACGACGAGCACCACCAGG
ACCTGACCCTGCTGAAAGCTCTCGTGCGGCAGCAGCTGCCTGAGAAGTACAAAGAGATTTTCTTCGACCA
GAGCAAGAACGGCTACGCCGGCTACATTGACGGCGGAGCCAGCCAGGAAGAGTTCTACAAGTTCATCAAG
CCCATCCTGGAAAAGATGGACGGCACCGAGGAACTGCTCGTGAAGCTGAACAGAGAGGACCTGCTGCGGA
AGCAGCGGACCTTCGACAACGGCAGCATCCCCCACCAGATCCACCTGGGAGAGCTGCACGCCATTCTGCG
GCGGCAGGAAGATTTTTACCCATTCCTGAAGGACAACCGGGAAAAGATCGAGAAGATCCTGACCTTCCGC
ATCCCCTACTACGTGGGCCCTCTGGCCAGGGGAAACAGCAGATTCGCCTGGATGACCAGAAAGAGCGAGG
AAACCATCACCCCCTGGAACTTCGAGGAAGTGGTGGACAAGGGCGCTTCCGCCCAGAGCTTCATCGAGCG
GATGACCAACTTCGATAAGAACCTGCCCAACGAGAAGGTGCTGCCCAAGCACAGCCTGCTGTACGAGTAC
TTCACCGTGTATAACGAGCTGACCAAAGTGAAATACGTGACCGAGGGAATGAGAAAGCCCGCCTTCCTGA
GCGGCGAGCAGAAAAAGGCCATCGTGGACCTGCTGTTCAAGACCAACCGGAAAGTGACCGTGAAGCAGCT
GAAAGAGGACTACTTCAAGAAAATCGAGTGCTTCGACTCCGTGGAAATCTCCGGCGTGGAAGATCGGTTC
AACGCCTCCCTGGGCACATACCACGATCTGCTGAAAATTATCAAGGACAAGGACTTCCTGGACAATGAGG
AAAACGAGGACATTCTGGAAGATATCGTGCTGACCCTGACACTGTTTGAGGACAGAGAGATGATCGAGGA
ACGGCTGAAAACCTATGCCCACCTGTTCGACGACAAAGTGATGAAGCAGCTGAAGCGGCGGAGATACACC
GGCTGGGGCAGGCTGAGCCGGAAGCTGATCAACGGCATCCGGGACAAGCAGTCCGGCAAGACAATCCTGG
ATTTCCTGAAGTCCGACGGCTTCGCCAACAGAAACTTCATGCAGCTGATCCACGACGACAGCCTGACCTT
TAAAGAGGACATCCAGAAAGCCCAGGTGTCCGGCCAGGGCGATAGCCTGCACGAGCACATTGCCAATCTG
GCCGGCAGCCCCGCCATTAAGAAGGGCATCCTGCAGACAGTGAAGGTGGTGGACGAGCTCGTGAAAGTGA
TGGGCCGGCACAAGCCCGAGAACATCGTGATCGAAATGGCCAGAGAGAACCAGACCACCCAGAAGGGACA
GAAGAACAGCCGCGAGAGAATGAAGCGGATCGAAGAGGGCATCAAAGAGCTGGGCAGCCAGATCCTGAAA
GAACACCCCGTGGAAAACACCCAGCTGCAGAACGAGAAGCTGTACCTGTACTACCTGCAGAATGGGCGGG
ATATGTACGTGGACCAGGAACTGGACATCAACCGGCTGTCCGACTACGATGTGGACCATATCGTGCCTCA
GAGCTTTCTGAAGGACGACTCCATCGACAACAAGGTGCTGACCAGAAGCGACAAGAACCGGGGCAAGAGC
GACAACGTGCCCTCCGAAGAGGTCGTGAAGAAGATGAAGAACTACTGGCGGCAGCTGCTGAACGCCAAGC
TGATTACCCAGAGAAAGTTCGACAATCTGACCAAGGCCGAGAGAGGCGGCCTGAGCGAACTGGATAAGGC
CGGCTTCATCAAGAGACAGCTGGTGGAAACCCGGCAGATCACAAAGCACGTGGCACAGATCCTGGACTCC
CGGATGAACACTAAGTACGACGAGAATGACAAGCTGATCCGGGAAGTGAAAGTGATCACCCTGAAGTCCA
AGCTGGTGTCCGATTTCCGGAAGGATTTCCAGTTTTACAAAGTGCGCGAGATCAACAACTACCACCACGC
CCACGACGCCTACCTGAACGCCGTCGTGGGAACCGCCCTGATCAAAAAGTACCCTAAGCTGGAAAGCGAG
TTCGTGTACGGCGACTACAAGGTGTACGACGTGCGGAAGATGATCGCCAAGAGCGAGCAGGAAATCGGCA
AGGCTACCGCCAAGTACTTCTTCTACAGCAACATCATGAACTTTTTCAAGACCGAGATTACCCTGGCCAA
CGGCGAGATCCGGAAGCGGCCTCTGATCGAGACAAACGGCGAAACCGGGGAGATCGTGTGGGATAAGGGC
CGGGATTTTGCCACCGTGCGGAAAGTGCTGAGCATGCCCCAAGTGAATATCGTGAAAAAGACCGAGGTGC
AGACAGGCGGCTTCAGCAAAGAGTCTATCCTGCCCAAGAGGAACAGCGATAAGCTGATCGCCAGAAAGAA
GGACTGGGACCCTAAGAAGTACGGCGGCTTCGACAGCCCCACCGTGGCCTATTCTGTGCTGGTGGTGGCC
AAAGTGGAAAAGGGCAAGTCCAAGAAACTGAAGAGTGTGAAAGAGCTGCTGGGGATCACCATCATGGAAA
GAAGCAGCTTCGAGAAGAATCCCATCGACTTTCTGGAAGCCAAGGGCTACAAAGAAGTGAAAAAGGACCT
GATCATCAAGCTGCCTAAGTACTCCCTGTTCGAGCTGGAAAACGGCCGGAAGAGAATGCTGGCCTCTGCC
GGCGAACTGCAGAAGGGAAACGAACTGGCCCTGCCCTCCAAATATGTGAACTTCCTGTACCTGGCCAGCC
ACTATGAGAAGCTGAAGGGCTCCCCCGAGGATAATGAGCAGAAACAGCTGTTTGTGGAACAGCACAAGCA
CTACCTGGACGAGATCATCGAGCAGATCAGCGAGTTCTCCAAGAGAGTGATCCTGGCCGACGCTAATCTG
GACAAAGTGCTGTCCGCCTACAACAAGCACCGGGATAAGCCCATCAGAGAGCAGGCCGAGAATATCATCC
ACCTGTTTACCCTGACCAATCTGGGAGCCCCTGCCGCCTTCAAGTACTTTGACACCACCATCGACCGGAA
GAGGTACACCAGCACCAAAGAGGTGCTGGACGCCACCCTGATCCACCAGAGCATCACCGGCCTGTACGAG
ACACGGATCGACCTGTCTCAGCTGGGAGGCGACAAAAGGCCGGCGGCCACGAAAAAGGCCGGCCAGGCAA
AAAAGAAAAAGGAATTCGGCAGTGGAGAGGGCAGAGGAAGTCTGCTAACATGCGGTGACGTCGAGGAGAA
TCCTGGCCCAGTGAGCAAGGGCGAGGAGCTGTTCACCGGGGTGGTGCCCATCCTGGTCGAGCTGGACGGC
GACGTAAACGGCCACAAGTTCAGCGTGAGGGGCGAGGGCGAGGGCGATGCCACCAACGGCAAGCTGACCC
TGAAGTTCATCTGCACCACCGGCAAGCTGCCCGTGCCCTGGCCCACCCTCGTGACCACCCTGAGCCACGG
CGTGCAGTGCTTCGCCCGCTACCCCGACCACATGAAGCAGCACGACTTCTTCAAGTCCGCCATGCCCGAA
GGCTACGTCCAGGAGCGCACCATCTTCTTCAAGGACGACGGCACCTACAAGACCCGCGCCGAGGTGAAGT
TCGAGGGCGACACCCTAGTGAACCGCATCGAGCTGAAGGGCGTCGACTTCAAGGAGGACGGCAACATCCT
GGGGCACAAGCTGGAGTACAACTTCAACAGCCACAACATCTATATCATGGCCGTCAAGCAGAAGAACGGC
ATCAAGGTGAACTTCAAGATCCGCCACAACGTGGAGGACGGCAGCGTGCAGCTCGCCGACCACTACCAGC
AGAACACCCCCATCGGCGACGGCCCCGTGCTGCTGCCCGACAGCCACTACCTGAGCACCCAGTCCGTGCT
GAGCAAAGACCCCAACGAGAAGCGCGATCACATGGTCCTGCTGGAGTTCCGCACCGCCGCCGGGATCACT
CTCGGCATGGACGAGCTGTACAAGTAACTAGAGCTCGCTGATCAGCCTCGACTGTGCCTTCTAGTTGCCA
GCCATCTGTTGTTTGCCCCTCCCCCGTGCCTTCCTTGACCCTGGAAGGTGCCACTCCCACTGTCCTTTCC
TAATAAAATGAGGAAATTGCATCGCATTGTCTGAGTAGGTGTCATTCTATTCTGGGGGGTGGGGTGGGGC
AGGACAGCAAGGGGGAGGATTGGGAAGAGAATAGCAGGCATGCTGGGGAGCGGCCGCAGGAACCCCTAGT
GATGGAGTTGGCCACTCCCTCTCTGCGCGCTCGCTCGCTCACTGAGGCCGGGCGACCAAAGGTCGCCCGA
CGCCCGGGCTTTGCCCGGGCGGCCTCAGTGAGCGAGCGAGCGCGCAGCTGCCTGCAGGGGCGCCTGATGC
GGTATTTTCTCCTTACGCATCTGTGCGGTATTTCACACCGCATA
[95 nt withheld, positions 6695-6789]
T
[46 nt withheld, positions 6791-6836]
C
[141 nt withheld, positions 6838-6978]
CCTTTGACGTTGGAGTCCACGTTCTTT
[37 nt withheld, positions 7006-7042]
ACTCTATCTCGGGCTATTCTTTTGATTTATAAGGGATTTTGCCGATTTCGGTCTATTGGTTAAAAAATGA
GCTGATTTAACAAAAATTTAACGCGAATTTTAACAAAATATTAACGTTTACAATTTTATGGTGCACTCTC
AGTACAATCTGCTCTGATGCCGCATAGTTAAGCCAGCCCCGACACCCGCCAACACCCGCTGACGCGCCCT
GACGGGCTTGTCTGCTCCCGGCATCCGCTTACAGACAAGCTGTGACCGTCTCCGGGAGCTGCATGTGTCA
GAGGTTTTCACCGTCATCACCGAAACGCGCGAGACGAAAGGGCCTCGTGATACGCCTATTTTTATAGGTT
AATGTCATGATAATAATGGTTTCTTAGACGTCAGGTGGCACTTTTCGGGGAAATGTGCGCGGAACCCCTA
TTTGTTTATTTTTCTAAATACATTCAAATATGTATCCGCTCATGAGACAATAACCCTGATAAATGCTTCA
ATAATATTGAAAAAGGAAGAGTATGAGTATTCAACATTTCCGTGTCGCCCTTATTCCCTTTTTTGCGGCA
TTTTGCCTTCCTGTTTTTGCTCACCCAGAAACGCTGGTGAAAGTAAAAGATGCTGAAGATCAGTTGGGTG
CACGAGTGGGTTACATCGAACTGGATCTCAACAGCGGTAAGATCCTTGAGAGTTTTCGCCCCGAAGAACG
TTTTCCAATGATGAGCACTTTTAAAGTTCTGCTATGTGGCGCGGTATTATCCCGTATTGACGCCGGGCAA
GAGCAACTCGGTCGCCGCATACACTATTCTCAGAATGACTTGGTTGAGTACTCACCAGTCACAGAAAAGC
ATCTTACGGATGGCATGACAGTAAGAGAATTATGCAGTGCTGCCATAACCATGAGTGATAACACTGCGGC
CAACTTACTTCTGACAACGATCGGAGGACCGAAGGAGCTAACCGCTTTTTTGCACAACATGGGGGATCAT
GTAACTCGCCTTGATCGTTGGGAACCGGAGCTGAATGAAGCCATACCAAACGACGAGCGTGACACCACGA
TGCCTGTAGCAATGGCAACAACGTTGCGCAAACTATTAACTGGCGAACTACTTACTCTAGCTTCCCGGCA
ACAATTAATAGACTGGATGGAGGCGGATAAAGTTGCAGGACCACTTCTGCGCTCGGCCCTTCCGGCTGGC
TGGTTTATTGCTGATAAATCTGGAGCCGGTGAGCGTGGAAGCCGCGGTATCATTGCAGCACTGGGGCCAG
ATGGTAAGCCCTCCCGTATCGTAGTTATCTACACGACGGGGAGTCAGGCAACTATGGATGAACGAAATAG
ACAGATCGCTGAGATAGGTGCCTCACTGATTAAGCATTGGTAACTGTCAGACCAAGTTTACTCATATATA
CTTTAGATTGATTTAAAACTTCATTTTTAATTTAAAAGGATCTAGGTGAAGATCCTTTTTGATAATCTCA
TGACCAAAATCCCTTAACGTGAGTTTTCGTTCCACTGAGCGTCAGACCCCGTAGAAAAGATCAAAGGATC
TTCTTGAGATCCTTTTTTTCTGCGCGTAATCTGCTGCTTGCAAACAAAAAAACCACCGCTACCAGCGGTG
GTTTGTTTGCCGGATCAAGAGCTACCAACTCTTTTTCCGAAGGTAACTGGCTTCAGCAGAGCGCAGATAC
CAAATACTGTTCTTCTAGTGTAGCCGTAGTTAGGCCACCACTTCAAGAACTCTGTAGCACCGCCTACATA
CCTCGCTCTGCTAATCCTGTTACCAGTGGCTGCTGCCAGTGGCGATAAGTCGTGTCTTACCGGGTTGGAC
TCAAGACGATAGTTACCGGATAAGGCGCAGCGGTCGGGCTGAACGGGGGGTTCGTGCACACAGCCCAGCT
TGGAGCGAACGACCTACACCGAACTGAGATACCTACAGCGTGAGCTATGAGAAAGCGCCACGCTTCCCGA
AGGGAGAAAGGCGGACAGGTATCCGGTAAGCGGCAGGGTCGGAACAGGAGAGCGCACGAGGGAGCTTCCA
GGGGGAAACGCCTGGTATCTTTATAGTCCTGTCGGGTTTCGCCACCTCTGACTTGAGCGTCGATTTTTGT
GATGCTCGTCAGGGGGGCGGAGCCTATGGAAAAACGCCAGCAACGCGGCCTTTTTACGGTTCCTGGCCTT
TTGCTGGCCTTTTGCTCACATGT
